>Addgene plasmid #26488 | MDH1-pre-let-7hairpin-PGK-GFP | depositor full sequence | sequence record 12517 | Author sequence
TGAAAGACCCCACCTGTAGGTTTGGCAAGCTAGCTTAAGTAACGCCATTTTGCAAGGCATGGAAAATACA
TAACTGAGAATAGAGAAGTTCAGATCAAGGTTAGGAACAGAGAGACAGCAGAATATGGGCCAAACAGGAT
ATCTGTGGTAAGCAGTTCCTGCCCCGGCTCAGGGCCAAGAACAGATGGTCCCCAGATGCGGTCCCGCCCT
CAGCAGTTTCTAGAGAACCATCAGATGTTTCCAGGGTGCCCCAAGGACCTGAAAATGACCCTGTGCCTTA
TTTGAACTAACCAATCAGTTCGCTTCTCGCTTCTGTTCGCGCGCTTCTGCTCCCCGAGCTCAATAAAAGA
GCCCACAACCCCTCACTCGGCGCGCCAGTCCTCCGATAGACTGCGTCGCCCGGGTACCCGTATTCCCAAT
AAAGCCTCTTGCTGTTTGCATCCGAATCGTGGACTCGCTGATCCTTGGGAGGGTCTCCTCAGATTGATTG
ACTGCCCACCTCGGGGGTCTTTCATTTGGAGGTTCCACCGAGATTTGGAGACCCCTGCCTAGGGACCACC
GACCCCCCCGCCGGGAGGTAAGCTGGCCAGCGGTCGTTTCGTGTCTGTCTCTGTCTTTGTGCGTGTTTGT
GCCGGCATCTAATGTTTGCGCCTGCGTCTGTACTAGTTAGCTAACTAGCTCTGTATCTGGCGGACCCGTG
GTGGAACTGACGAGTTCTGAACACCCGGCCGCAACCCTGGGAGACGTCCCAGGGACTTTGGGGGCCGTTT
TTGTGGCCCGACCTGAGGAAGGGAGTCGATGTGGAATCCGACCCCGTCAGGATATGTGGTTCTGGTAGGA
GACGAGAACCTAAAACAGTTCCCGCCTCCGTCTGAATTTTTGCTTTCGGTTTGGAACCGAAGCCGCGCGT
CTTGTCTGCTGCAGCGCTGCAGCATCGTTCTGTGTTGTCTCTGTCTGACTGTGTTTCTGTATTTGTCTGA
AAATTAGGGCCAGACTGTTACCACTCCCTTAAGTTTGACCTTAGGTCACTGGAAAGATGTCGAGCGGATC
GCTCACAACCAGTCGGTAGATGTCAAGAAGAGACGTTGGGTTACCTTCTGCTCTGCAGAATGGCCAACCT
TTAACGTCGGATGGCCGCGAGACGGCACCTTTAACCGAGACCTCATCACCCAGGTTAAGATCAAGGTCTT
TTCACCTGGCCCGCATGGACACCCAGACCAGGTCCCCTACATCGTGACCTGGGAAGCCTTGGCTTTTGAC
CCCCCTCCCTGGGTCAAGCCCTTTGTACACCCTAAGCCTCCGCCTCCTCTTCCTCCATCCGCCCCGTCTC
TCCCCCTTGAACCTCCTCGTTCGACCCCGCCTCGATCCTCCCTTTATCCAGCCCTCACTCCTTCTCTAGG
CGCCGGAATTAGATCTTATATGGGGCACCCCCGCCCCTTGTAAACTTCCCTGACCCTGACATGACAAGAG
TTACTAACAGCCCCTCTCTCCAAGCTCACTTACAGGCTCTCTACTTAGTCCAGCACGAAGTCTGGAGACC
TCTGGCGGCAGCCTACCAAGAACAACTGGACCGACCGGTGGTACCTCACCCTTACCGAGTCGGCGACACA
GTGTGGGTCCGCCGACACCAGACTAAGAACCTAGAACCTCGCTGGAAAGGACCTTACACAGTCCTGCTGA
CCACCCCCACCGCCCTCAAAGTAGACGGCATCGCAGCTTGGATACACGCCGCCCACGTGAAGGCTGCCGA
CCCCGGGGGTGGACCATCCTCTAGACTGCCGGATCAATTCCTACCGGGTAGGGGAGGCGCTTTTCCCAAG
GCAGTCTGGAGCATGCGCTTTAGCGGCCCCGCTGGGCACTTGGCGCTACACAAGTGGCCTCTGGCCTCGC
ACACATTCCACATCCACCGGTAGGCGCCAACCGGCTCCGTTCTTTGGTGGCCCCTTCGCGCCACCTTCTA
CTCCTCCCCTAGTCAGGAAGTTCCCCCCCGCCCCGCAGCTCGCGTCGTGCAGGACGTGACAAATGGAAGT
AGCACGTCTCACTAGTCTCGTGCAGATGGACAGCACCGCTGAGCAATGGAAGCGGGTAGGCCTTTGGGGC
AGCGGCCAATAGCAGCTTTGGCTCCTTCGCTTTCTGGGCTCAGAGGCTGGGAAGGGGTGGGTCCGGGGGC
GGGCTCAGGGGCGGGCTCAGGGGCGGGGCGGGCGCCCGAAGGTCCTCCGGAGGCCCGGCATTCTGCACGC
TTCAAAAGCGCACGTCTGCCGCGCTGTTCTCCTCTTCCTCATCTCCGGGCCTTTCGACCTGCACCATGGT
GAGCAAGGGCGAGGAGCTGTTCACCGGGGTGGTGCCCATCCTGGTCGAGCTGGACGGCGACGTAAACGGC
CACAAGTTCAGCGTGTCCGGCGAGGGCGAGGGCGATGCCACCTACGGCAAGCTGACCCTGAAGTTCATCT
GCACCACCGGCAAGCTGCCCGTGCCCTGGCCCACCCTCGTGACCACCTTCACCTACGGCGTGCAGTGCTT
CAGCCGCTACCCCGACCACATGAAGCAGCACGACTTCTTCAAGTCCGCCATGCCCGAAGGCTACGTCCAG
GAGCGCACCATCTTCTTCAAGGACGACGGCAACTACAAGACCCGCGCCGAGGTGAAGTTCGAGGGCGACA
CCCTGGTGAACCGCATCGAGCTGAAGGGCATCGACTTCAAGGAGGACGGCAACATCCTGGGGCACAAGCT
GGAGTACAACTACAACAGCCACAACGTCTATATCATGGCCGACAAGCAGAAGAACGGCATCAAGGTGAAC
TTCAAGATCCGCCACAACATCGAGGACGGCAGCGTGCAGCTCGCCGACCACTACCAGCAGAACACCCCCA
TCGGCGACGGCCCCGTGCTGCTGCCCGACAACCACTACCTGAGCACCCAGTCCGCCCTGAGCAAAGACCC
CAACGAGAAGCGCGATCACATGGTCCTGCTGGAGTTCGTGACCGCCGCCGGGATCACTCTCGGCATGGAC
GAGCTGTACAAGTAATGAATTAATTAAGAATTGCGGCCGCGTCGACCTGCAGCCAAGCTTATCGATAAAA
TAAAAGATTTTATTTAGTCTCCAGAAAAAGGGGGGAATGAAAGACCCCACCTGTAGGTTTGGCAAGAATT
CTTAATTAAAAAGGTAAGGTAGAAAATTGCATAGTTCACCGGTGGTAATATTCCAAACTATACAACCTAC
TACCTCAGGGCTCGAGTGGTCTCATACAGAACTTATAAGATTCCCAAATCCAAAGACATTTCACGTTTAT
GGTGATTTCCCAGAACACATAGCGACATGCAAATATTGGGATCCGCTAGCTTAAGTAACGCCATTTTGCA
AGGCATGGAAAATACATAACTGAGAATAGAGAAGTTCAGATCAAGGTTAGGAACAGAGAGACAGCAGAAT
ATGGGCCAAACAGGATATCTGTGGTAAGCAGTTCCTGCCCCGGCTCAGGGCCAAGAACAGATGGTCCCCA
GATGCGGTCCCGCCCTCAGCAGTTTCTAGAGAACCATCAGATGTTTCCAGGGTGCCCCAAGGACCTGAAA
ATGACCCTGTGCCTTATTTGAACTAACCAATCAGTTCGCTTCTCGCTTCTGTTCGCGCGCTTCTGCTCCC
CGAGCTCAATAAAAGAGCCCACAACCCCTCACTCGGCGCGCCAGTCCTCCGATAGACTGCGTCGCCCGGG
TACCCGTGTATCCAATAAACCCTCTTGCAGTTGCATCCGACTTGTGGTCTCGCTGTTCCTTGGGAGGGTC
TCCTCTGAGTGATTGACTACCCGTCAGCGGGGGTCTTTCATGGGTAACAGTTTCTTGAAGTTGGAGAACA
ACATTCTGAGGGTAGGAGTCGAATATTAAGTAATCCTGACTCAATTAGCCACTGTTTTGAATCCACATAC
TCCAATACTCCTGAAATAGTTCATTATGGACAGCGCAGAAGAGCTGGGGAGAATTAATTCGTAATCATGG
TCATAGCTGTTTCCTGTGTGAAATTGTTATCCGCTCACAATTCCACACAACATACGAGCCGGAAGCATAA
AGTGTAAAGCCTGGGGTGCCTAATGAGTGAGCTAACTCACATTAATTGCGTTGCGCTCACTGCCCGCTTT
CCAGTCGGGAAACCTGTCGTGCCAGCTGCATTAATGAATCGGCCAACGCGCGGGGAGAGGCGGTTTGCGT
ATTGGGCGCTCTTCCGCTTCCTCGCTCACTGACTCGCTGCGCTCGGTCGTTCGGCTGCGGCGAGCGGTAT
CAGCTCACTCAAAGGCGGTAATACGGTTATCCACAGAATCAGGGGATAACGCAGGAAAGAACATGTGAGC
AAAAGGCCAGCAAAAGGCCAGGAACCGTAAAAAGGCCGCGTTGCTGGCGTTTTTCCATAGGCTCCGCCCC
CCTGACGAGCATCACAAAAATCGACGCTCAAGTCAGAGGTGGCGAAACCCGACAGGACTATAAAGATACC
AGGCGTTTCCCCCTGGAAGCTCCCTCGTGCGCTCTCCTGTTCCGACCCTGCCGCTTACCGGATACCTGTC
CGCCTTTCTCCCTTCGGGAAGCGTGGCGCTTTCTCATAGCTCACGCTGTAGGTATCTCAGTTCGGTGTAG
GTCGTTCGCTCCAAGCTGGGCTGTGTGCACGAACCCCCCGTTCAGCCCGACCGCTGCGCCTTATCCGGTA
ACTATCGTCTTGAGTCCAACCCGGTAAGACACGACTTATCGCCACTGGCAGCAGCCACTGGTAACAGGAT
TAGCAGAGCGAGGTATGTAGGCGGTGCTACAGAGTTCTTGAAGTGGTGGCCTAACTACGGCTACACTAGA
AGGACAGTATTTGGTATCTGCGCTCTGCTGAAGCCAGTTACCTTCGGAAAAAGAGTTGGTAGCTCTTGAT
CCGGCAAACAAACCACCGCTGGTAGCGGTGGTTTTTTTGTTTGCAAGCAGCAGATTACGCGCAGAAAAAA
AGGATCTCAAGAAGATCCTTTGATCTTTTCTACGGGGTCTGACGCTCAGTGGAACGAAAACTCACGTTAA
GGGATTTTGGTCATGAGATTATCAAAAAGGATCTTCACCTAGATCCTTTTAAATTAAAAATGAAGTTTTA
AATCAATCTAAAGTATATATGAGTAAACTTGGTCTGACAGTTACCAATGCTTAATCAGTGAGGCACCTAT
CTCAGCGATCTGTCTATTTCGTTCATCCATAGTTGCCTGACTCCCCGTCGTGTAGATAACTACGATACGG
GAGGGCTTACCATCTGGCCCCAGTGCTGCAATGATACCGCGAGACCCACGCTCACCGGCTCCAGATTTAT
CAGCAATAAACCAGCCAGCCGGAAGGGCCGAGCGCAGAAGTGGTCCTGCAACTTTATCCGCCTCCATCCA
GTCTATTAATTGTTGCCGGGAAGCTAGAGTAAGTAGTTCGCCAGTTAATAGTTTGCGCAACGTTGTTGCC
ATTGCTACAGGCATCGTGGTGTCACGCTCGTCGTTTGGTATGGCTTCATTCAGCTCCGGTTCCCAACGAT
CAAGGCGAGTTACATGATCCCCCATGTTGTGCAAAAAAGCGGTTAGCTCCTTCGGTCCTCCGATCGTTGT
CAGAAGTAAGTTGGCCGCAGTGTTATCACTCATGGTTATGGCAGCACTGCATAATTCTCTTACTGTCATG
CCATCCGTAAGATGCTTTTCTGTGACTGGTGAGTACTCAACCAAGTCATTCTGAGAATAGTGTATGCGGC
GACCGAGTTGCTCTTGCCCGGCGTCAATACGGGATAATACCGCGCCACATAGCAGAACTTTAAAAGTGCT
CATCATTGGAAAACGTTCTTCGGGGCGAAAACTCTCAAGGATCTTACCGCTGTTGAGATCCAGTTCGATG
TAACCCACTCGTGCACCCAACTGATCTTCAGCATCTTTTACTTTCACCAGCGTTTCTGGGTGAGCAAAAA
CAGGAAGGCAAAATGCCGCAAAAAAGGGAATAAGGGCGACACGGAAATGTTGAATACTCATACTCTTCCT
TTTTCAATATTATTGAAGCATTTATCAGGGTTATTGTCTCATGAGCGGATACATATTTGAATGTATTTAG
AAAAATAAACAAATAGGGGTTCCGCGCACATTTCCCCGAAAAGTGCCACCTGACGTCTAAGAAACCATTA
TTATCATGACATTAACCTATAAAAATAGGCGTATCACGAGGCCCTTTCGTCTCGCGCGTTTCGGTGATGA
CGGTGAAAACCTCTGACACATGCAGCTCCCGGAGACGGTCACAGCTTGTCTGTAAGCGGATGCCGGGAGC
AGACAAGCCCGTCAGGGCGCGTCAGCGGGTGTTGGCGGGTGTCGGGGCTGGCTTAACTATGCGGCATCAG
AGCAGATTGTACTGAGAGTGCACCATATGCGGTGTGAAATACCGCACAGATGCGTAAGGAGAAAATACCG
CATCAGGCGCCATTCGCCATTCAGGCTGCGCAACTGTTGGGAAGGGCGATCGGTGCGGGCCTCTTCGCTA
TTACGCCAGCTGGCGAAAGGGGGATGTGCTGCAAGGCGATTAAGTTGGGTAACGCCAGGGTTTTCCCAGT
CACGACGTTGTAAAACGACGGCCAGTGCCAAGCTCGCTCTCCCTTATGCGACTCCTGCATTAGGAAGCAG
CCCAGTAGTAGGTTGAGGCCGTTGAGCACCGCCGCCGCAAGGAATGGTGCATGCAAGGAGATGGCGCCCA
ACAGTCCCCCGGCCACGGGGCCTGCCACCATACCCACGCCGAAACAAGCGCTCATGAGCCCGAAGTGGCG
AGCCCGATCTTCCCCATCGGTGATGTCGGCGATATAGGCGCCAGCAACCGCACCTGTGGCGCCGGTGATG
CCGGCCACGATGCGTCCGGCGTAGAGGATCGATTAGTCCAATTTGTTAAAGACAGGATATCAGTGGTCCA
GGCTCTAGTTTTGACTCAACAATATCACCAGCTGAAGCCTATAGAGTACGAGCCATAGATAAAATAAAAG
ATTTTATTTAGTCTCCAGAAAAAGGGGGGAA
Features (pLannotate 1.2.2; 21 found; start..end, strand, type, name):
    580..921     +  misc_feature   MESV Ψ: packaging signal of murine embryonic stem cell virus
    988..1404    +  CDS            gag (truncated): truncated Moloney murine leukemia virus (MMLV) gag gene lacking the start codon
   1411..1778    +  misc_feature   pol region: Moloney murine leukemia virus (MMLV) pol region containing the splice acceptor site
   1796..2296    +  promoter       PGK promoter: mouse phosphoglycerate kinase 1 promoter
   2306..3025    +  CDS            EGFP: the original enhanced GFP (Yang et al., 1996) mammalian codon-optimized
   3116..3146    +  LTR            3' LTR (ΔU3) (fragment): self-inactivating 3' long terminal repeat (LTR) from Moloney murine leukemia virus
   3236..3326    -  promoter       H1 promoter: human H1 RNA promoter
   3335..3821    +  LTR            3' LTR (fragment): 3' long terminal repeat from murine embryonic stem cell virus
   4014..4030    -  protein_bind   lac operator: The lac repressor binds to the lac operator to inhibit transcription in E. coli. This inhibition can be relieved by adding lactose or isopropyl-β-D-thiogalactopyranoside (IPTG). lac repressor encoded by lacI
   4038..4068    -  promoter       lac promoter: promoter for the E. coli lac operon
   4083..4104    -  protein_bind   CAP binding site: CAP binding activates transcription in the presence of cAMP. E. coli catabolite activator protein
   4117..4209    -  CDS            lacI (fragment): lac repressor; lacI; The lac repressor binds to the lac operator to inhibit transcription in E. coli. This inhibition can be relieved by adding lactose or isopropyl-β-D-thiogalactopyranoside (IPTG).
   4392..4980    -  rep_origin     ori: high-copy-number ColE1/pMB1/pBR322/pUC origin of replication
   5151..6011    -  CDS            AmpR: β-lactamase; bla; confers resistance to ampicillin, carbenicillin, and related antibiotics
   6012..6116    -  promoter       AmpR promoter: bla
   6211..6246    +  CDS            rop (fragment): Rop protein, which maintains plasmids at low copy number; rop
   6348..6447    +  misc_feature   bom (fragment): basis of mobility region from pBR322
   6453..6607    -  CDS            lacZα (fragment): LacZα fragment of β-galactosidase; lacZ fragment
   6615..6890    -  CDS            TcR (fragment): tetracycline efflux protein; tet; confers resistance to tetracycline
   6888..6988    +  CDS            env (fragment): murine leukemia virus gPr80 envelope polyprotein precursor; env; proteolytically cleaved into gp70SU and p15TM subunits
   7030..516     +  LTR            5' LTR (across the origin): 5' long terminal repeat from murine embryonic stem cell virus
