[The description below was written by a language model from this plasmid's Addgene catalogue record and pLannotate feature annotations shown in this document.]
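Description:
MDH1-pre-let-7hairpin-PGK-GFP is a murine retroviral vector for mammalian expression that delivers a minimal microRNA precursor together with a fluorescent marker. It is built on the MDH1-PGK-GFP backbone, and the annotated full sequence is about 7 kb, consistent with the recorded backbone plus an 85 bp insert. The plasmid is propagated in E. coli through a high-copy ColE1/pUC-type origin and selected with ampicillin via the β-lactamase gene. Fragments of lacI, lacZα, rop, bom and a tetracycline resistance gene are also annotated, but they appear to be non-functional remnants of earlier cloning vectors.

The viral portion consists of a murine embryonic stem cell virus 5′ LTR, the MESV Ψ packaging signal, a truncated MMLV gag lacking its start codon, and a pol region carrying the splice acceptor. These elements allow the genomic RNA to be packaged when the viral proteins are supplied in trans. Downstream, a mouse PGK promoter drives EGFP, which marks transduced cells. A human H1 (RNA polymerase III) promoter sits in reverse orientation between annotated 3′ LTR fragments. This placement suggests a cassette embedded in the 3′ LTR, which would be copied into both LTRs during reverse transcription.

The insert is the C. elegans pre-let-7 hairpin alone, cloned between EcoRI and XhoI. It is not annotated as a feature, but the H1 sequencing primer and the gap next to the H1 promoter suggest that it lies there. The hairpin-only design presumably lacks the flanking primary-transcript sequence, which fits the associated study comparing the roles of primary microRNAs in target recognition and repression.
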