Addgene plasmid #26488: MDH1-pre-let-7hairpin-PGK-GFP
Depositing lab: Chang-Zheng Chen. Depositing organization: Stanford University. Publication: The potential functions of primary microRNAs in target recognition and repression. Trujillo RD, Yue SB, Tang Y, O'Gorman WE, Chen CZ. EMBO J. 2010 Oct 6;29(19):3272-85. doi: 10.1038/emboj.2010.208. Epub 2010 Aug 31. PubMed 20808284.
Backbone
  Vector backbone: MDH1-PGK-GFP
  Backbone size w/o insert (bp): 6946
  Vector type: Mammalian Expression, Retroviral
Growth in bacteria
  Bacterial resistance: Ampicillin, 100 μg/mL
  Growth temperature: 37°C
  Growth strain: DH5alpha
  Copy number: Unknown
Gene/Insert
  Gene/Insert name: cel-pre-let-7 hairpin only
  Species: C. elegans (nematode)
  Insert size (bp): 85
  Cloning method: Restriction Enzyme; 5′ cloning site EcoRI (not destroyed); 3′ cloning site XhoI (not destroyed)
  Sequencing primers: 5′ EGFP-C; 3′ H1
Terms and licenses: Academic/Nonprofit Terms; Industry Terms: Not Available to Industry
How to cite: MDH1-pre-let-7hairpin-PGK-GFP was a gift from Chang-Zheng Chen (Addgene plasmid # 26488 ; http://n2t.net/addgene:26488 ; RRID:Addgene_26488)
