>Addgene plasmid #26488 | MDH1-pre-let-7hairpin-PGK-GFP | addgene partial sequence | sequence record 32774 | 26488 with EGFP-C
TACAAGTAATGAATTAATTAAGAATTGCGGCCGCGTCGACCTGCAGCCAAGCTTATCGATAAAATAAAAG
ATTTTATTTAGTCTCCAGAAAAAGGGGGGAATGAAAGACCCCACCTGTAGGTTTGGCAAGAATTCTTAAT
TAAAAAGGTAAGGTAGAAAATTGCATAGTTCACCGGTGGTAATATTCCAAACTATACAACCTACTACCTC
AGGGCTCGAGTGGTCTCATACAGAACTTATAAGATTCCCAAATCCAAAGACATTTCACGTTTATGGTGAT
TTCCCAGAACACATAGCGACATGCAAATATTGGGATCCGCTAGCTTAAGTAACGCCATTTTGCAAGGCAT
GGAAAATACATAACTGAGAATAGAGAAGTTCAGATCAAGGTTAGGAACAGAGAGACAGCAGAATATGGGC
CAAACAGGATATCTGTGGTAAGCAGTTCCTGCCCCGGCTCAGGGCCAAGAACAGATGGTCCCCAGATGCG
GTCCCGCCCTCAGCAGTTTCTAGAGAACCATCAGATGTTTCCAGGGTGCCCCAAGGACCTGAAATGACCC
TGTGCCTTATTTGAACTAACCAATCAGTTCGCTTCTCGCTTCTGTTCGCGCGCTTCTGCTCCCCGAGCTC
AATAAAAGAGCCCACAACCCCTCACTCGGCGCGCCAGTCCTCCGATAGACTGCGTCGCCCGGGTACCCGT
GTATCCAATAAACCCTCTTGCAGTTGCATCCGACTTGTGGTCTCGCTGTTCCTTGGGAGGGTCTCCTCTG
AGTGATTGACTACCCGTCAGCGGGGGTCTTTCATGGGTAACAGTTTCTTGAAGTTGGAGAACAACATTCT
GAGGGTAGGAGTCGAATATTAAGTAATCCTGACTCAATTAGCCACTGTTTTGAATCCACATACTCCAATA
CTCCTGAAATAGTTCATTATGGACAGCGCANAAAGAGCTG
